>Addgene plasmid #56395 | mPapaya-Actin-C-18 | addgene full sequence | sequence record 226587 | Addgene NGS Result
CGTTACATAACTTACGGTAAATGGCCCGCCTGGCTGACCGCCCAACGACCCCCGCCCATTGACGTCAATA
ATGACGTATGTTCCCATAGTAACGCCAATAGGGACTTTCCATTGACGTCAATGGGTGGAGTATTTACGGT
AAACTGCCCACTTGGCAGTACATCAAGTGTATCATATGCCAAGTACGCCCCCTATTGACGTCAATGACGG
TAAATGGCCCGCCTGGCATTATGCCCAGTACATGACCTTATGGGACTTTCCTACTTGGCAGTACATCTAC
GTATTAGTCATCGCTATTACCATGGTGATGCGGTTTTGGCAGTACATCAATGGGCGTGGATAGCGGTTTG
ACTCACGGGGATTTCCAAGTCTCCACCCCATTGACGTCAATGGGAGTTTGTTTTGGCACCAAAATCAACG
GGACTTTCCAAAATGTCGTAACAACTCCGCCCCATTGACGCAAATGGGCGGTAGGCGTGTACGGTGGGAG
GTCTATATAAGCAGAGCTGGTTTAGTGAACCGTCAGATCCGCTAGCGCTACCGGTCGCCACCATGGTGAG
CAAGGGCGAGGGGCAATCGAAGCATGGGCTAAAGGAGGAGATGACGGTGAAGTACCACATGGAAGGTTGC
GTTAATGGTCACAAATTTGTCATTACTGGAGAGGGCATTGGAAACCCTTTTAAGGGTAAGCAAACTGCAA
ATTTGTGTGTGATAGAAGGAGGCCCGCTGCCGTTCTCGGAGGACATTTTAAGTCCGGGTTTTAAATATGG
TGACCGGATTTTCACAGAGTACCCACAGGATATTGTAGATTACTTCAAGAACTCATGTCCAGCGGGCTAT
ACGTGGGAAAGGAGCTTCCTCTTTGAGGACGGAGCGGTCTGTCGATGCAACGTGGACATAACAGTCTCTG
AAAAGGAGAACTGCATCTATCACAAAAGTATCTTCAGAGGGGTGAATTTTCCCGCCGACGGCCCCGTAAT
GAAGAAAATGACCACTAATTGGGAAGCTAGTACCGAGAAAATTGTGCCTGTTCCAAAGCAAGGGATATTA
AAAGGAAAGGTCAAAATGTACCTATTGCTGAAGGATGGCGGTCGTTATCATTGCCAGTTTGATACGGTAT
ATAAAGCTAAATCAGTGCCCTCCAAGATGCCAGAATGGCATTTTATACAGCATAAGCTCCTTAGGGAGGA
CCGCTCTGATGCTAAAAACCAGAAATGGCAATTAACAGAACATGCAATCGCAGGCATGGACGAGCTGTAC
AAGTCCGGACTCAGATCTGGCAGCGGTGGAGGCAGCGCATCCGGCGGAAGCGGAAGCGATGATGATATCG
CCGCGCTCGTCGTCGACAACGGCTCCGGCATGTGCAAGGCCGGCTTCGCGGGCGACGATGCCCCCCGGGC
CGTCTTCCCCTCCATCGTGGGGCGCCCCAGGCACCAGGGCGTGATGGTGGGCATGGGTCAGAAGGATTCC
TATGTGGGCGACGAGGCCCAGAGCAAGAGAGGCATCCTCACCCTGAAGTACCCCATCGAGCACGGCATCG
TCACCAACTGGGACGACATGGAGAAAATCTGGCACCACACCTTCTACAATGAGCTGCGTGTGGCTCCCGA
GGAGCACCCCGTGCTGCTGACCGAGGCCCCCCTGAACCCCAAGGCCAACCGCGAGAAGATGACCCAGATC
ATGTTTGAGACCTTCAACACCCCAGCCATGTACGTTGCTATCCAGGCTGTGCTATCCCTGTACGCCTCTG
GCCGTACCACTGGCATCGTGATGGACTCCGGTGACGGGGTCACCCACACTGTGCCCATCTACGAGGGGTA
TGCCCTCCCCCATGCCATCCTGCGTCTGGACCTGGCTGGCCGGGACCTGACTGACTACCTCATGAAGATC
CTCACCGAGCGCGGCTACAGCTTCACCACCACGGCCGAGCGGGAAATCGTGCGTGACATTAAGGAGAAGC
TGTGCTACGTCGCCCTGGACTTCGAGCAAGAGATGGCCACGGCTGCTTCCAGCTCCTCCCTGGAGAAGAG
CTACGAGCTGCCTGACGGCCAGGTCATCACCATTGGCAATGAGCGGTTCCGCTGCCCTGAGGCACTCTTC
CAGCCTTCCTTCCTGGGCATGGAGTCCTGTGGCATCCACGAAACTACCTTCAACTCCATCATGAAGTGTG
ACGTGGACATCCGCAAAGACCTGTACGCCAACACAGTGCTGTCTGGCGGCACCACCATGTACCCTGGCAT
TGCCGACAGGATGCAGAAGGAGATCACTGCCCTGGCACCCAGCACAATGAAGATCAAGATCATTGCTCCT
CCTGAGCGCAAGTACTCCGTGTGGATCGGCGGCTCCATCCTGGCCTCGCTGTCCACCTTCCAGCAGATGT
GGATCAGCAAGCAGGAGTATGACGAGTCCGGCCCCTCCATCGTCCACCGCAAATGCTTCTAGGGATCCAC
CGGATCTAGATAACTGATCATAATCAGCCATACCACATTTGTAGAGGTTTTACTTGCTTTAAAAAACCTC
CCACACCTCCCCCTGAACCTGAAACATAAAATGAATGCAATTGTTGTTGTTAACTTGTTTATTGCAGCTT
ATAATGGTTACAAATAAAGCAATAGCATCACAAATTTCACAAATAAAGCATTTTTTTCACTGCATTCTAG
TTGTGGTTTGTCCAAACTCATCAATGTATCTTAAGGCGTAAATTGTAAGCGTTAATATTTTGTTAAAATT
CGCGTTAAATTTTTGTTAAATCAGCTCATTTTTTAACCAATAGGCCGAAATCGGCAAAATCCCTTATAAA
TCAAAAGAATAGACCGAGATAGGGT
[37 nt withheld, positions 2826-2862]
AAAGAACGTGGACTCCAACGTCAAAGG
[49 nt withheld, positions 2890-2938]
T
[91 nt withheld, positions 2940-3030]
G
[124 nt withheld, positions 3032-3155]
CAGGTGGCACTTTTCGGGGAAATGTGCGCGGAACCCCTATTTGTTTATTTTTCTAAATACATTCAAATAT
GTATCCGCTCATGAGACAATAACCCTGATAAATGCTTCAATAATATTGAAAAAGGAAGAGTCCTGAGGCG
GAAAGAACCAGCTGTGGAATGTGTGTCAGTTAGGGTGTGGAAAGTCCCCAGGCTCCCCAGCAGGCAGAAG
TATGCAAAGCATGCATCTCAATTAGTCAGCAACCATAGTCCCGCCCCTAACTCCGCCCATCCCGCCCCTA
ACTCCGCCCAGTTCCGCCCATTCTCCGCCCCATGGCTGACTAATTTTTTTTATTTATGCAGAGGCCGAGG
CCGCCTCGGCCTCTGAGCTATTCCAGAAGTAGTGAGGAGGCTTTTTTGGAGGCCTAGGCTTTTGCAAAGA
TCGATCAAGAGACAGGATGAGGATCGTTTCGCATGATTGAACAAGATGGATTGCACGCAGGTTCTCCGGC
CGCTTGGGTGGAGAGGCTATTCGGCTATGACTGGGCACAACAGACAATCGGCTGCTCTGATGCCGCCGTG
TTCCGGCTGTCAGCGCAGGGGCGCCCGGTTCTTTTTGTCAAGACCGACCTGTCCGGTGCCCTGAATGAAC
TGCAAGACGAGGCAGCGCGGCTATCGTGGCTGGCCACGACGGGCGTTCCTTGCGCAGCTGTGCTCGACGT
TGTCACTGAAGCGGGAAGGGACTGGCTGCTATTGGGCGAAGTGCCGGGGCAGGATCTCCTGTCATCTCAC
CTTGCTCCTGCCGAGAAAGTATCCATCATGGCTGATGCAATGCGGCGGCTGCATACGCTTGATCCGGCTA
CCTGCCCATTCGACCACCAAGCGAAACATCGCATCGAGCGAGCACGTACTCGGATGGAAGCCGGTCTTGT
CGATCAGGATGATCTGGACGAAGAGCATCAGGGGCTCGCGCCAGCCGAACTGTTCGCCAGGCTCAAGGCG
AGCATGCCCGACGGCGAGGATCTCGTCGTGACCCATGGCGATGCCTGCTTGCCGAATATCATGGTGGAAA
ATGGCCGCTTTTCTGGATTCATCGACTGTGGCCGGCTGGGTGTGGCGGACCGCTATCAGGACATAGCGTT
GGCTACCCGTGATATTGCTGAAGAGCTTGGCGGCGAATGGGCTGACCGCTTCCTCGTGCTTTACGGTATC
GCCGCTCCCGATTCGCAGCGCATCGCCTTCTATCGCCTTCTTGACGAGTTCTTCTGAGCGGGACTCTGGG
GTTCGAAATGACCGACCAAGCGACGCCCAACCTGCCATCACGAGATTTCGATTCCACCGCCGCCTTCTAT
GAAAGGTTGGGCTTCGGAATCGTTTTCCGGGACGCCGGCTGGATGATCCTCCAGCGCGGGGATCTCATGC
TGGAGTTCTTCGCCCACCCTAGGGGGAGGCTAACTGAAACACGGAAGGAGACAATACCGGAAGGAACCCG
CGCTATGACGGCAATAAAAAGACAGAATAAAACGCACGGTGTTGGGTCGTTTGTTCATAAACGCGGGGTT
CGGTCCCAGGGCTGGCACTCTGTCGATACCCCACCGAGACCCCATTGGGGCCAATACGCCCGCGTTTCTT
CCTTTTCCCCACCCCACCCCCCAAGTTCGGGTGAAGGCCCAGGGCTCGCAGCCAACGTCGGGGCGGCAGG
CCCTGCCATAGCCTCAGGTTACTCATATATACTTTAGATTGATTTAAAACTTCATTTTTAATTTAAAAGG
ATCTAGGTGAAGATCCTTTTTGATAATCTCATGACCAAAATCCCTTAACGTGAGTTTTCGTTCCACTGAG
CGTCAGACCCCGTAGAAAAGATCAAAGGATCTTCTTGAGATCCTTTTTTTCTGCGCGTAATCTGCTGCTT
GCAAACAAAAAAACCACCGCTACCAGCGGTGGTTTGTTTGCCGGATCAAGAGCTACCAACTCTTTTTCCG
AAGGTAACTGGCTTCAGCAGAGCGCAGATACCAAATACTGTTCTTCTAGTGTAGCCGTAGTTAGGCCACC
ACTTCAAGAACTCTGTAGCACCGCCTACATACCTCGCTCTGCTAATCCTGTTACCAGTGGCTGCTGCCAG
TGGCGATAAGTCGTGTCTTACCGGGTTGGACTCAAGACGATAGTTACCGGATAAGGCGCAGCGGTCGGGC
TGAACGGGGGGTTCGTGCACACAGCCCAGCTTGGAGCGAACGACCTACACCGAACTGAGATACCTACAGC
GTGAGCTATGAGAAAGCGCCACGCTTCCCGAAGGGAGAAAGGCGGACAGGTATCCGGTAAGCGGCAGGGT
CGGAACAGGAGAGCGCACGAGGGAGCTTCCAGGGGGAAACGCCTGGTATCTTTATAGTCCTGTCGGGTTT
CGCCACCTCTGACTTGAGCGTCGATTTTTGTGATGCTCGTCAGGGGGGCGGAGCCTATGGAAAAACGCCA
GCAACGCGGCCTTTTTACGGTTCCTGGCCTTTTGCTGGCCTTTTGCTCACATGTTCTTTCCTGCGTTATC
CCCTGATTCTGTGGATAACCGTATTACCGCCATGCATTAGTTATTAATAGTAATCAATTACGGGGTCATT
AGTTCATAGCCCATATATGGAGTTCCG
Features (pLannotate 1.2.2; 15 found; start..end, strand, type, name):
      1..304     +  enhancer       CMV enhancer: human cytomegalovirus immediate early enhancer
    305..508     +  promoter       CMV promoter: human cytomegalovirus (CMV) immediate early promoter
    553..1263    +  CDS            mPapaya0.6: mPapaya0.6 is a fluorescent protein published in 2013, derived from Zoanthus sp.. It is reported to be a monomer.
   1318..2439    +  CDS            ACTB: ACTB_BOVIN - Experimental evidence at protein level: Swiss-Prot protein existence level 1. Actin is a highly conserved protein that polymerizes to produce filaments that form cross-linked networks in the cytoplasm of cells. Actin exists in both monomeric (G-actin) and polymeric (F-actin) forms, both forms playing key functions, such as cell motility and contraction. In addition to their role in the cytoplasmic cytoskeleton, G- and F-actin also localize in the nucleus, and regulate gene transcription and motility and repair of damaged DNA. From Bos taurus (Bovine).
   2465..2549    +  CDS            large T antigen (fragment): large T antigen from SV40 (simian virus 40)
   2572..2693    +  polyA_signal   SV40 poly(A) signal: SV40 polyadenylation signal
   2727..3155    -  rep_origin     f1 ori (sequence partly withheld): f1 bacteriophage origin of replication; arrow indicates direction of (+) strand synthesis
   3182..3286    +  promoter       AmpR promoter: bla
   3355..3565    +  promoter       SV40 promoter: SV40 early promoter
   3608..4402    +  CDS            NeoR/KanR: aminoglycoside phosphotransferase from Tn5; aph(3')-II (or nptII); confers resistance to neomycin, kanamycin, and G418 (Geneticin®)
   4423..4575    +  CDS            ble (fragment): BLE_KLEPN - Experimental evidence at protein level: Swiss-Prot protein existence level 1. Binding protein with a strong affinity to the bleomycin family of antibiotics. Binds to CL990; an antimitotic-antibiotic compound. From Klebsiella pneumoniae.
   4634..4681    +  polyA_signal   HSV TK poly(A) signal: herpes simplex virus thymidine kinase polyadenylation signal (Cole and Stacy, 1985)
   4772..4788    -  polyA_signal   bGH poly(A) signal (fragment): bovine growth hormone polyadenylation signal
   5010..5598    +  rep_origin     ori: high-copy-number ColE1/pMB1/pBR322/pUC origin of replication
   5713..5772    +  enhancer       CMV enhancer (fragment): human cytomegalovirus immediate early enhancer
