[The description below was written by a language model from this plasmid's Addgene catalogue record and pLannotate feature annotations shown in this document.]
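Description:
mPapaya-Actin-C-18 is a mammalian expression plasmid built on the mPapaya-C1 backbone, a C1-style fluorescent protein fusion vector. It encodes human beta-actin (ACTB) fused at its N terminus to mPapaya, a monomeric yellow fluorescent protein engineered from a Zoanthus sp. protein, with recorded excitation and emission maxima of 530 and 541 nm. In the 5,772 nt sequenced record, the human cytomegalovirus immediate early enhancer and promoter drive a single fusion reading frame. The fluorescent protein coding sequence comes first, followed by a short gap of about 54 nt that presumably corresponds to the 18-residue linker implied by the name. The actin coding sequence comes next, and the transcript is terminated by an SV40 polyadenylation signal. The automated annotation labels the fluorescent protein as the variant mPapaya0.6 and matches the actin to the bovine protein. These labels reflect closest database hits for highly similar or conserved sequences, and the catalogue entry specifies human ACTB.

The plasmid is propagated in E. coli through a high-copy ColE1/pUC-type origin, and it also carries an f1 origin for single-stranded DNA production. A single Tn5 aminoglycoside phosphotransferase (NeoR/KanR) gene serves both hosts. A bacterial bla-type promoter drives it for kanamycin selection in bacteria, and the SV40 early promoter, paired with an HSV TK polyadenylation signal, drives it for G418 selection of stable mammalian lines. The small large T antigen, ble and bGH poly(A) fragments in the table appear to be residual backbone sequence rather than functional elements. The construct is intended as a localization marker, labelling the actin cytoskeleton for fluorescence imaging in transfected mammalian cells.
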