Addgene plasmid #56395: mPapaya-Actin-C-18
Purpose: Localization: Actin, Excitation: 530, Emission: 541
Depositing lab: Michael Davidson. Depositing organization: Florida State University, Tallahassee. Publication: An engineered monomeric Zoanthus sp. yellow fluorescent protein. Hoi H, Howe ES, Ding Y, Zhang W, Baird MA, Sell BR, Allen JR, Davidson MW, Campbell RE. Chem Biol. 2013 Oct 24;20(10):1296-304. doi: 10.1016/j.chembiol.2013.08.008. Epub 2013 Oct 3. PubMed 24094838.
Backbone
  Vector backbone: mPapaya-C1
  Backbone size w/o insert (bp): 4750
  Vector type: Mammalian Expression
  Selectable markers: Neomycin (select with G418)
Growth in bacteria
  Bacterial resistance: Kanamycin, 50 μg/mL
  Growth temperature: 37°C
  Growth strain: DH5alpha
  Copy number: High Copy
Gene/Insert
  Gene/Insert name: Actin (alt name: NM_001101.3)
  Species: H. sapiens (human)
  Entrez Gene: ACTB (a.k.a. BKRNS, BNS, BRWS1, CSMH, DDS1, PS1TP5BP1, THC8)
  Promoter: CMV
  Tag / fusion protein: mPapaya (N terminal on backbone)
  Cloning method: Unknown
  Sequencing primers: 5′ CMV-F; 3′ SV40pA-R
Terms and licenses: Academic/Nonprofit Terms; Industry Terms: Not Available to Industry
Depositor comments: . Excitation = 530; Emission = 541
How to cite: mPapaya-Actin-C-18 was a gift from Michael Davidson (Addgene plasmid # 56395 ; http://n2t.net/addgene:56395 ; RRID:Addgene_56395)
