>Addgene plasmid #56395 | mPapaya-Actin-C-18 | depositor partial sequence | sequence record 87290 | insert sequence
TCAGATCCGCTAGCGCTACCGGTCGCCACCATGGTGAGCAAGGGCGAGGGGCAATCGAAGCATGGGCTAA
AGGAGGAGATGACGGTGAAGTACCACATGGAAGGTTGCGTTAATGGTCACAAATTTGTCATTACTGGAGA
GGGCATTGGAAACCCTTTTAAGGGTAAGCAAACTGCAAATTTGTGTGTGATAGAAGGAGGCCCGCTGCCG
TTCTCGGAGGACATTTTAAGTCCGGGTTTTAAATATGGTGACCGGATTTTCACAGAGTACCCACAGGATA
TTGTAGATTACTTCAAGAACTCATGTCCAGCGGGCTATACGTGGGAAAGGAGCTTCCTCTTTGAGGACGG
AGCGGTCTGTCGATGCAACGTGGACATAACAGTCTCTGAAAAGGAGAACTGCATCTATCACAAAAGTATC
TTCAGAGGGGTGAATTTTCCCGCCGACGGCCCCGTAATGAAGAAAATGACCACTAATTGGGAAGCTAGTA
CCGAGAAAATTGTGCCTGTTCCAAAGCAAGGGATATTAAAAGGAAAGGTCAAAATGTACCTATTGCTGAA
GGATGGCGGTCGTTATCATTGCCAGTTTGATACGGTATATAAAGCTAAATCAGTGCCCTCCAAGATGCCA
GAATGGCATTTTATACAGCATAAGCTCCTTAGGGAGGACCGCTCTGATGCTAAAAACCAGAAATGGCAAT
TAACAGAACATGCAATCGCAGGCATGGACGAGCTGTACAAGTCCGGACTCAGATCTGGCAGCGGTGGAGG
CAGCGCATCCGGCGGAAGCGGAAGCGATGATGATATCGCCGCGCTCGTCGTCGACAACGGCTCCGGCATG
TGCAAGGCCGGCTTCGCGGGCGACGATGCCCCCCGGGCCGTCTTCCCCTCCATCGTGGGGCGCCCCAGGC
ACCAGGGCGTGATGGTGGGCATGGGTCAGAAGGATTCCTATGTGGGCGACGAGGCCCAGAGCAAGAGAGG
CATCCTCACCCTGAAGTACCCCATCGAGCACGGCATCGTCACCAACTGGGACGACATGGAGAAAATCTGG
CACCACACCTTCTACAATGAGCTGCGTGTGGCTCCCGAGGAGCACCCCGTGCTGCTGACCGAGGCCCCCC
TGAACCCCAAGGCCAACCGCGAGAAGATGACCCAGATCATGTTTGAGACCTTCAACACCCCAGCCATGTA
CGTTGCTATCCAGGCTGTGCTATCCCTGTACGCCTCTGGCCGTACCACTGGCATCGTGATGGACTCCGGT
GACGGGGTCACCCACACTGTGCCCATCTACGAGGGGTATGCCCTCCCCCATGCCATCCTGCGTCTGGACC
TGGCTGGCCGGGACCTGACTGACTACCTCATGAAGATCCTCACCGAGCGCGGCTACAGCTTCACCACCAC
GGCCGAGCGGGAAATCGTGCGTGACATTAAGGAGAAGCTGTGCTACGTCGCCCTGGACTTCGAGCAAGAG
ATGGCCACGGCTGCTTCCAGCTCCTCCCTGGAGAAGAGCTACGAGCTGCCTGACGGCCAGGTCATCACCA
TTGGCAATGAGCGGTTCCGCTGCCCTGAGGCACTCTTCCAGCCTTCCTTCCTGGGCATGGAGTCCTGTGG
CATCCACGAAACTACCTTCAACTCCATCATGAAGTGTGACGTGGACATCCGCAAAGACCTGTACGCCAAC
ACAGTGCTGTCTGGCGGCACCACCATGTACCCTGGCATTGCCGACAGGATGCAGAAGGAGATCACTGCCC
TGGCACCCAGCACAATGAAGATCAAGATCATTGCTCCTCCTGAGCGCAAGTACTCCGTGTGGATCGGCGG
CTCCATCCTGGCCTCGCTGTCCACCTTCCAGCAGATGTGGATCAGCAAGCAGGAGTATGACGAGTCCGGC
CCCTCCATCGTCCACCGCAAATGCTTCTAGGGATCCACCGGATCTAGATAACTGATCATAATCAGCCATA
